Addgene plasmid #112056: ACTB-(A)2x
Purpose: ACTB mRNA tagged with 2 copies of Riboglow (variant A)
Depositing lab: Amy Palmer. Depositing organization: University of Colorado, Boulder. Publication: A multicolor riboswitch-based platform for imaging of RNA in live mammalian cells. Braselmann E, Wierzba AJ, Polaski JT, Chrominski M, Holmes ZE, Hung ST, Batan D, Wheeler JR, Parker R, Jimenez R, Gryko D, Batey RT, Palmer AE. Nat Chem Biol. 2018 Jul 30. pii: 10.1038/s41589-018-0103-7. doi: 10.1038/s41589-018-0103-7. PubMed 30061719.
Backbone
  Vector backbone: C1
  Backbone manufacturer: Clontech
  Vector type: Mammalian Expression
Growth in bacteria
  Bacterial resistance: Kanamycin, 50 μg/mL
  Growth temperature: 37°C
  Growth strain: DH5alpha
  Copy number: High Copy
Gene/Insert
  Gene/Insert name: ACTB (alt name: NCBI Reference Sequence: NM_001101.3)
  Species: H. sapiens (human)
  Mutation: 2 copies of Riboglow tag (variant A) after stop codon
  Entrez Gene: ACTB (a.k.a. BKRNS, BNS, BRWS1, CSMH, DDS1, PS1TP5BP1, THC8)
  Promoter: CMV
  Tag / fusion protein: Riboglow RNA tag (C terminal on insert)
  Cloning method: Restriction Enzyme; 5′ cloning site Unknown (unknown if destroyed); 3′ cloning site Unknown (unknown if destroyed)
  Sequencing primers: 5′ Quintara Bio: CMV Forward (5'-CGCAAATGGGCGGTAGGCGTG-3'); 3′ Quintara Bio: SV50pA-R (5'-GAAATTTGTGATGCTATTGC-3')
Terms and licenses: Academic/Nonprofit Terms; Industry Terms: Not Available to Industry
Depositor comments: 2 copies of Riboglow (variant A), separated by restriction sites as follows: KpnI - A - KpnI - A - BamHI
How to cite: ACTB-(A)2x was a gift from Amy Palmer (Addgene plasmid # 112056 ; http://n2t.net/addgene:112056 ; RRID:Addgene_112056)
