[The description below was written by a language model from this plasmid's Addgene catalogue record and pLannotate feature annotations shown in this document.]
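Description:
ACTB-(A)2x is a 5.3 kb mammalian expression plasmid built on a Clontech C1-type backbone, designed to produce human beta-actin (ACTB) mRNA carrying an RNA imaging tag. It replicates in E. coli from a high-copy ColE1/pUC origin and also carries an f1 phage origin. Selection relies on a single NeoR/KanR (Tn5 aminoglycoside phosphotransferase) gene placed behind tandem bacterial (bla) and SV40 early promoters and followed by an HSV TK polyadenylation signal. This gives kanamycin resistance in bacteria and could support G418 selection in mammalian cells. Short annotated fragments of ble, SV40 large T antigen and a bGH poly(A) signal appear to be backbone remnants or partial matches rather than functional parts.

The payload is driven by the CMV immediate early enhancer and promoter. It comprises the full ACTB coding sequence; the annotation software matched it to the bovine protein, which reflects how conserved actin is, and the catalogue lists the insert as human. After the stop codon come two copies of the Riboglow tag, variant A, separated by restriction sites, and then the SV40 poly(A) signal. The feature table identifies both tag copies as adenosylcobalamin (AdoCbl) variant riboswitch RNA elements. Because they sit downstream of the stop codon, they are transcribed as part of the 3′ untranslated region and leave the actin protein unmodified. The record describes Riboglow as a riboswitch-based, multicolor platform for imaging RNA in live mammalian cells, so this construct serves to visualise tagged ACTB mRNA. The name and the explicit copy number suggest it is one of a series varying tag number. The depositor and repository-sequenced records have the same length and the same features, differing only by a four-nucleotide coordinate offset.
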