Features (pLannotate 1.2.2; 16 found; start..end, strand, type, name):
     61..364     +  enhancer       CMV enhancer: human cytomegalovirus immediate early enhancer
    365..568     +  promoter       CMV promoter: human cytomegalovirus (CMV) immediate early promoter
    597..1721    +  CDS            ACTB: ACTB_BOVIN - Experimental evidence at protein level: Swiss-Prot protein existence level 1. Actin is a highly conserved protein that polymerizes to produce filaments that form cross-linked networks in the cytoplasm of cells. Actin exists in both monomeric (G-actin) and polymeric (F-actin) forms, both forms playing key functions, such as cell motility and contraction. In addition to their role in the cytoplasmic cytoskeleton, G- and F-actin also localize in the nucleus, and regulate gene transcription and motility and repair of damaged DNA. From Bos taurus (Bovine).
   1731..1751    +  misc_feature   MCS (fragment): multiple cloning site
   1750..1843    +  ncRNA          AdoCbl-variant (fragment): Accession: RF01689 - AdoCbl variant RNA
   1859..1980    +  ncRNA          AdoCbl-variant (fragment): Accession: RF01689 - AdoCbl variant RNA
   1985..2069    +  CDS            large T antigen (fragment): large T antigen from SV40 (simian virus 40)
   2092..2213    +  polyA_signal   SV40 poly(A) signal: SV40 polyadenylation signal
   2247..2675    -  rep_origin     f1 ori (sequence partly withheld): f1 bacteriophage origin of replication; arrow indicates direction of (+) strand synthesis
   2702..2806    +  promoter       AmpR promoter: bla
   2808..3165    +  promoter       SV40 promoter: SV40 enhancer and early promoter
   3200..3994    +  CDS            NeoR/KanR: aminoglycoside phosphotransferase from Tn5; aph(3')-II (or nptII); confers resistance to neomycin, kanamycin, and G418 (Geneticin®)
   4015..4167    +  CDS            ble (fragment): BLE_KLEPN - Experimental evidence at protein level: Swiss-Prot protein existence level 1. Binding protein with a strong affinity to the bleomycin family of antibiotics. Binds to CL990; an antimitotic-antibiotic compound. From Klebsiella pneumoniae.
   4226..4273    +  polyA_signal   HSV TK poly(A) signal: herpes simplex virus thymidine kinase polyadenylation signal (Cole and Stacy, 1985)
   4364..4380    -  polyA_signal   bGH poly(A) signal (fragment): bovine growth hormone polyadenylation signal
   4602..5190    +  rep_origin     ori: high-copy-number ColE1/pMB1/pBR322/pUC origin of replication
>Addgene plasmid #112056 | ACTB-(A)2x | depositor full sequence | sequence record 210862 | Full Sequence
TAGTTATTAATAGTAATCAATTACGGGGTCATTAGTTCATAGCCCATATATGGAGTTCCGCGTTACATAA
CTTACGGTAAATGGCCCGCCTGGCTGACCGCCCAACGACCCCCGCCCATTGACGTCAATAATGACGTATG
TTCCCATAGTAACGCCAATAGGGACTTTCCATTGACGTCAATGGGTGGAGTATTTACGGTAAACTGCCCA
CTTGGCAGTACATCAAGTGTATCATATGCCAAGTACGCCCCCTATTGACGTCAATGACGGTAAATGGCCC
GCCTGGCATTATGCCCAGTACATGACCTTATGGGACTTTCCTACTTGGCAGTACATCTACGTATTAGTCA
TCGCTATTACCATGGTGATGCGGTTTTGGCAGTACATCAATGGGCGTGGATAGCGGTTTGACTCACGGGG
ATTTCCAAGTCTCCACCCCATTGACGTCAATGGGAGTTTGTTTTGGCACCAAAATCAACGGGACTTTCCA
AAATGTCGTAACAACTCCGCCCCATTGACGCAAATGGGCGGTAGGCGTGTACGGTGGGAGGTCTATATAA
GCAGAGCTGGTTTAGTGAACCGTCAGATCCGCTAGCATGGATGATGATATCGCCGCGCTCGTCGTCGACA
ACGGCTCCGGCATGTGCAAGGCCGGCTTCGCGGGCGACGATGCCCCCCGGGCCGTCTTCCCCTCCATCGT
GGGGCGCCCCAGGCACCAGGGCGTGATGGTGGGCATGGGTCAGAAGGATTCCTATGTGGGCGACGAGGCC
CAGAGCAAGAGAGGCATCCTCACCCTGAAGTACCCCATCGAGCACGGCATCGTCACCAACTGGGACGACA
TGGAGAAAATCTGGCACCACACCTTCTACAATGAGCTGCGTGTGGCTCCCGAGGAGCACCCCGTGCTGCT
GACCGAGGCCCCCCTGAACCCCAAGGCCAACCGCGAGAAGATGACCCAGATCATGTTTGAGACCTTCAAC
ACCCCAGCCATGTACGTTGCTATCCAGGCTGTGCTATCCCTGTACGCCTCTGGCCGTACCACTGGCATCG
TGATGGACTCCGGTGACGGGGTCACCCACACTGTGCCCATCTACGAGGGGTATGCCCTCCCCCATGCCAT
CCTGCGTCTGGACCTGGCTGGCCGGGACCTGACTGACTACCTCATGAAGATCCTCACCGAGCGCGGCTAC
AGCTTCACCACCACGGCCGAGCGGGAAATCGTGCGTGACATTAAGGAGAAGCTGTGCTACGTCGCCCTGG
ACTTCGAGCAAGAGATGGCCACGGCTGCTTCCAGCTCCTCCCTGGAGAAGAGCTACGAGCTGCCTGACGG
CCAGGTCATCACCATTGGCAATGAGCGGTTCCGCTGCCCTGAGGCACTCTTCCAGCCTTCCTTCCTGGGC
ATGGAGTCCTGTGGCATCCACGAAACTACCTTCAACTCCATCATGAAGTGTGACGTGGACATCCGCAAAG
ACCTGTACGCCAACACAGTGCTGTCTGGCGGCACCACCATGTACCCTGGCATTGCCGACAGGATGCAGAA
GGAGATCACTGCCCTGGCACCCAGCACAATGAAGATCAAGATCATTGCTCCTCCTGAGCGCAAGTACTCC
GTGTGGATCGGCGGCTCCATCCTGGCCTCGCTGTCCACCTTCCAGCAGATGTGGATCAGCAAGCAGGAGT
ATGACGAGTCCGGCCCCTCCATCGTCCACCGCAAATGCTTCTAGGCTAGCATTCTGCAGTCGACGGTACC
GGCCTAAAAGCGTAGTGGGAAAGTGACGTGAAATTCGTCCAGATTACTTGATACGGTTATACTCCGAATG
CCACCTAGGCCATACAACGAGCAAGGAGACTCAGGTACCGGCCTAAAAGCGTAGTGGGAAAGTGACGTGA
AATTCGTCCAGATTACTTGATACGGTTATACTCCGAATGCCACCTAGGCCATACAACGAGCAAGGAGACT
CAGGATCCACCGGATCTAGATAACTGATCATAATCAGCCATACCACATTTGTAGAGGTTTTACTTGCTTT
AAAAAACCTCCCACACCTCCCCCTGAACCTGAAACATAAAATGAATGCAATTGTTGTTGTTAACTTGTTT
ATTGCAGCTTATAATGGTTACAAATAAAGCAATAGCATCACAAATTTCACAAATAAAGCATTTTTTTCAC
TGCATTCTAGTTGTGGTTTGTCCAAACTCATCAATGTATCTTAACGCGTAAATTGTAAGCGTTAATATTT
TGTTAAAATTCGCGTTAAATTTTTGTTAAATCAGCTCATTTTTTAACCAATAGGCCGAAATCGGCAAAAT
CCCTTATAAATCAAAAGAATAGACCGAGATAGGGT
[37 nt withheld, positions 2346-2382]
AAAGAACGTGGACTCCAACGTCAAAGG
[49 nt withheld, positions 2410-2458]
T
[91 nt withheld, positions 2460-2550]
G
[124 nt withheld, positions 2552-2675]
CAGGTGGCACTTTTCGGGGAAATGTGCGCGGAACCCCTATTTGTTTATTTTTCTAAATACATTCAAATAT
GTATCCGCTCATGAGACAATAACCCTGATAAATGCTTCAATAATATTGAAAAAGGAAGAGTCCTGAGGCG
GAAAGAACCAGCTGTGGAATGTGTGTCAGTTAGGGTGTGGAAAGTCCCCAGGCTCCCCAGCAGGCAGAAG
TATGCAAAGCATGCATCTCAATTAGTCAGCAACCAGGTGTGGAAAGTCCCCAGGCTCCCCAGCAGGCAGA
AGTATGCAAAGCATGCATCTCAATTAGTCAGCAACCATAGTCCCGCCCCTAACTCCGCCCATCCCGCCCC
TAACTCCGCCCAGTTCCGCCCATTCTCCGCCCCATGGCTGACTAATTTTTTTTATTTATGCAGAGGCCGA
GGCCGCCTCGGCCTCTGAGCTATTCCAGAAGTAGTGAGGAGGCTTTTTTGGAGGCCTAGGCTTTTGCAAA
GATCGATCAAGAGACAGGATGAGGATCGTTTCGCATGATTGAACAAGATGGATTGCACGCAGGTTCTCCG
GCCGCTTGGGTGGAGAGGCTATTCGGCTATGACTGGGCACAACAGACAATCGGCTGCTCTGATGCCGCCG
TGTTCCGGCTGTCAGCGCAGGGGCGCCCGGTTCTTTTTGTCAAGACCGACCTGTCCGGTGCCCTGAATGA
ACTGCAAGACGAGGCAGCGCGGCTATCGTGGCTGGCCACGACGGGCGTTCCTTGCGCAGCTGTGCTCGAC
GTTGTCACTGAAGCGGGAAGGGACTGGCTGCTATTGGGCGAAGTGCCGGGGCAGGATCTCCTGTCATCTC
ACCTTGCTCCTGCCGAGAAAGTATCCATCATGGCTGATGCAATGCGGCGGCTGCATACGCTTGATCCGGC
TACCTGCCCATTCGACCACCAAGCGAAACATCGCATCGAGCGAGCACGTACTCGGATGGAAGCCGGTCTT
GTCGATCAGGATGATCTGGACGAAGAGCATCAGGGGCTCGCGCCAGCCGAACTGTTCGCCAGGCTCAAGG
CGAGCATGCCCGACGGCGAGGATCTCGTCGTGACCCATGGCGATGCCTGCTTGCCGAATATCATGGTGGA
AAATGGCCGCTTTTCTGGATTCATCGACTGTGGCCGGCTGGGTGTGGCGGACCGCTATCAGGACATAGCG
TTGGCTACCCGTGATATTGCTGAAGAGCTTGGCGGCGAATGGGCTGACCGCTTCCTCGTGCTTTACGGTA
TCGCCGCTCCCGATTCGCAGCGCATCGCCTTCTATCGCCTTCTTGACGAGTTCTTCTGAGCGGGACTCTG
GGGTTCGAAATGACCGACCAAGCGACGCCCAACCTGCCATCACGAGATTTCGATTCCACCGCCGCCTTCT
ATGAAAGGTTGGGCTTCGGAATCGTTTTCCGGGACGCCGGCTGGATGATCCTCCAGCGCGGGGATCTCAT
GCTGGAGTTCTTCGCCCACCCTAGGGGGAGGCTAACTGAAACACGGAAGGAGACAATACCGGAAGGAACC
CGCGCTATGACGGCAATAAAAAGACAGAATAAAACGCACGGTGTTGGGTCGTTTGTTCATAAACGCGGGG
TTCGGTCCCAGGGCTGGCACTCTGTCGATACCCCACCGAGACCCCATTGGGGCCAATACGCCCGCGTTTC
TTCCTTTTCCCCACCCCACCCCCCAAGTTCGGGTGAAGGCCCAGGGCTCGCAGCCAACGTCGGGGCGGCA
GGCCCTGCCATAGCCTCAGGTTACTCATATATACTTTAGATTGATTTAAAACTTCATTTTTAATTTAAAA
GGATCTAGGTGAAGATCCTTTTTGATAATCTCATGACCAAAATCCCTTAACGTGAGTTTTCGTTCCACTG
AGCGTCAGACCCCGTAGAAAAGATCAAAGGATCTTCTTGAGATCCTTTTTTTCTGCGCGTAATCTGCTGC
TTGCAAACAAAAAAACCACCGCTACCAGCGGTGGTTTGTTTGCCGGATCAAGAGCTACCAACTCTTTTTC
CGAAGGTAACTGGCTTCAGCAGAGCGCAGATACCAAATACTGTCCTTCTAGTGTAGCCGTAGTTAGGCCA
CCACTTCAAGAACTCTGTAGCACCGCCTACATACCTCGCTCTGCTAATCCTGTTACCAGTGGCTGCTGCC
AGTGGCGATAAGTCGTGTCTTACCGGGTTGGACTCAAGACGATAGTTACCGGATAAGGCGCAGCGGTCGG
GCTGAACGGGGGGTTCGTGCACACAGCCCAGCTTGGAGCGAACGACCTACACCGAACTGAGATACCTACA
GCGTGAGCTATGAGAAAGCGCCACGCTTCCCGAAGGGAGAAAGGCGGACAGGTATCCGGTAAGCGGCAGG
GTCGGAACAGGAGAGCGCACGAGGGAGCTTCCAGGGGGAAACGCCTGGTATCTTTATAGTCCTGTCGGGT
TTCGCCACCTCTGACTTGAGCGTCGATTTTTGTGATGCTCGTCAGGGGGGCGGAGCCTATGGAAAAACGC
CAGCAACGCGGCCTTTTTACGGTTCCTGGCCTTTTGCTGGCCTTTTGCTCACATGTTCTTTCCTGCGTTA
TCCCCTGATTCTGTGGATAACCGTATTACCGCCATGCAT
