Features (pLannotate 1.2.2; 16 found; start..end, strand, type, name):
     57..360     +  enhancer       CMV enhancer: human cytomegalovirus immediate early enhancer
    361..564     +  promoter       CMV promoter: human cytomegalovirus (CMV) immediate early promoter
    593..1717    +  CDS            ACTB: ACTB_BOVIN - Experimental evidence at protein level: Swiss-Prot protein existence level 1. Actin is a highly conserved protein that polymerizes to produce filaments that form cross-linked networks in the cytoplasm of cells. Actin exists in both monomeric (G-actin) and polymeric (F-actin) forms, both forms playing key functions, such as cell motility and contraction. In addition to their role in the cytoplasmic cytoskeleton, G- and F-actin also localize in the nucleus, and regulate gene transcription and motility and repair of damaged DNA. From Bos taurus (Bovine).
   1727..1747    +  misc_feature   MCS (fragment): multiple cloning site
   1746..1839    +  ncRNA          AdoCbl-variant (fragment): Accession: RF01689 - AdoCbl variant RNA
   1855..1976    +  ncRNA          AdoCbl-variant (fragment): Accession: RF01689 - AdoCbl variant RNA
   1981..2065    +  CDS            large T antigen (fragment): large T antigen from SV40 (simian virus 40)
   2088..2209    +  polyA_signal   SV40 poly(A) signal: SV40 polyadenylation signal
   2243..2671    -  rep_origin     f1 ori (sequence partly withheld): f1 bacteriophage origin of replication; arrow indicates direction of (+) strand synthesis
   2698..2802    +  promoter       AmpR promoter: bla
   2804..3161    +  promoter       SV40 promoter: SV40 enhancer and early promoter
   3196..3990    +  CDS            NeoR/KanR: aminoglycoside phosphotransferase from Tn5; aph(3')-II (or nptII); confers resistance to neomycin, kanamycin, and G418 (Geneticin®)
   4011..4163    +  CDS            ble (fragment): BLE_KLEPN - Experimental evidence at protein level: Swiss-Prot protein existence level 1. Binding protein with a strong affinity to the bleomycin family of antibiotics. Binds to CL990; an antimitotic-antibiotic compound. From Klebsiella pneumoniae.
   4222..4269    +  polyA_signal   HSV TK poly(A) signal: herpes simplex virus thymidine kinase polyadenylation signal (Cole and Stacy, 1985)
   4360..4376    -  polyA_signal   bGH poly(A) signal (fragment): bovine growth hormone polyadenylation signal
   4598..5186    +  rep_origin     ori: high-copy-number ColE1/pMB1/pBR322/pUC origin of replication
>Addgene plasmid #112056 | ACTB-(A)2x | addgene full sequence | sequence record 214330 | Addgene NGS Result
TATTAATAGTAATCAATTACGGGGTCATTAGTTCATAGCCCATATATGGAGTTCCGCGTTACATAACTTA
CGGTAAATGGCCCGCCTGGCTGACCGCCCAACGACCCCCGCCCATTGACGTCAATAATGACGTATGTTCC
CATAGTAACGCCAATAGGGACTTTCCATTGACGTCAATGGGTGGAGTATTTACGGTAAACTGCCCACTTG
GCAGTACATCAAGTGTATCATATGCCAAGTACGCCCCCTATTGACGTCAATGACGGTAAATGGCCCGCCT
GGCATTATGCCCAGTACATGACCTTATGGGACTTTCCTACTTGGCAGTACATCTACGTATTAGTCATCGC
TATTACCATGGTGATGCGGTTTTGGCAGTACATCAATGGGCGTGGATAGCGGTTTGACTCACGGGGATTT
CCAAGTCTCCACCCCATTGACGTCAATGGGAGTTTGTTTTGGCACCAAAATCAACGGGACTTTCCAAAAT
GTCGTAACAACTCCGCCCCATTGACGCAAATGGGCGGTAGGCGTGTACGGTGGGAGGTCTATATAAGCAG
AGCTGGTTTAGTGAACCGTCAGATCCGCTAGCATGGATGATGATATCGCCGCGCTCGTCGTCGACAACGG
CTCCGGCATGTGCAAGGCCGGCTTCGCGGGCGACGATGCCCCCCGGGCCGTCTTCCCCTCCATCGTGGGG
CGCCCCAGGCACCAGGGCGTGATGGTGGGCATGGGTCAGAAGGATTCCTATGTGGGCGACGAGGCCCAGA
GCAAGAGAGGCATCCTCACCCTGAAGTACCCCATCGAGCACGGCATCGTCACCAACTGGGACGACATGGA
GAAAATCTGGCACCACACCTTCTACAATGAGCTGCGTGTGGCTCCCGAGGAGCACCCCGTGCTGCTGACC
GAGGCCCCCCTGAACCCCAAGGCCAACCGCGAGAAGATGACCCAGATCATGTTTGAGACCTTCAACACCC
CAGCCATGTACGTTGCTATCCAGGCTGTGCTATCCCTGTACGCCTCTGGCCGTACCACTGGCATCGTGAT
GGACTCCGGTGACGGGGTCACCCACACTGTGCCCATCTACGAGGGGTATGCCCTCCCCCATGCCATCCTG
CGTCTGGACCTGGCTGGCCGGGACCTGACTGACTACCTCATGAAGATCCTCACCGAGCGCGGCTACAGCT
TCACCACCACGGCCGAGCGGGAAATCGTGCGTGACATTAAGGAGAAGCTGTGCTACGTCGCCCTGGACTT
CGAGCAAGAGATGGCCACGGCTGCTTCCAGCTCCTCCCTGGAGAAGAGCTACGAGCTGCCTGACGGCCAG
GTCATCACCATTGGCAATGAGCGGTTCCGCTGCCCTGAGGCACTCTTCCAGCCTTCCTTCCTGGGCATGG
AGTCCTGTGGCATCCACGAAACTACCTTCAACTCCATCATGAAGTGTGACGTGGACATCCGCAAAGACCT
GTACGCCAACACAGTGCTGTCTGGCGGCACCACCATGTACCCTGGCATTGCCGACAGGATGCAGAAGGAG
ATCACTGCCCTGGCACCCAGCACAATGAAGATCAAGATCATTGCTCCTCCTGAGCGCAAGTACTCCGTGT
GGATCGGCGGCTCCATCCTGGCCTCGCTGTCCACCTTCCAGCAGATGTGGATCAGCAAGCAGGAGTATGA
CGAGTCCGGCCCCTCCATCGTCCACCGCAAATGCTTCTAGGCTAGCATTCTGCAGTCGACGGTACCGGCC
TAAAAGCGTAGTGGGAAAGTGACGTGAAATTCGTCCAGATTACTTGATACGGTTATACTCCGAATGCCAC
CTAGGCCATACAACGAGCAAGGAGACTCAGGTACCGGCCTAAAAGCGTAGTGGGAAAGTGACGTGAAATT
CGTCCAGATTACTTGATACGGTTATACTCCGAATGCCACCTAGGCCATACAACGAGCAAGGAGACTCAGG
ATCCACCGGATCTAGATAACTGATCATAATCAGCCATACCACATTTGTAGAGGTTTTACTTGCTTTAAAA
AACCTCCCACACCTCCCCCTGAACCTGAAACATAAAATGAATGCAATTGTTGTTGTTAACTTGTTTATTG
CAGCTTATAATGGTTACAAATAAAGCAATAGCATCACAAATTTCACAAATAAAGCATTTTTTTCACTGCA
TTCTAGTTGTGGTTTGTCCAAACTCATCAATGTATCTTAACGCGTAAATTGTAAGCGTTAATATTTTGTT
AAAATTCGCGTTAAATTTTTGTTAAATCAGCTCATTTTTTAACCAATAGGCCGAAATCGGCAAAATCCCT
TATAAATCAAAAGAATAGACCGAGATAGGGT
[37 nt withheld, positions 2342-2378]
AAAGAACGTGGACTCCAACGTCAAAGG
[49 nt withheld, positions 2406-2454]
T
[91 nt withheld, positions 2456-2546]
G
[124 nt withheld, positions 2548-2671]
CAGGTGGCACTTTTCGGGGAAATGTGCGCGGAACCCCTATTTGTTTATTTTTCTAAATACATTCAAATAT
GTATCCGCTCATGAGACAATAACCCTGATAAATGCTTCAATAATATTGAAAAAGGAAGAGTCCTGAGGCG
GAAAGAACCAGCTGTGGAATGTGTGTCAGTTAGGGTGTGGAAAGTCCCCAGGCTCCCCAGCAGGCAGAAG
TATGCAAAGCATGCATCTCAATTAGTCAGCAACCAGGTGTGGAAAGTCCCCAGGCTCCCCAGCAGGCAGA
AGTATGCAAAGCATGCATCTCAATTAGTCAGCAACCATAGTCCCGCCCCTAACTCCGCCCATCCCGCCCC
TAACTCCGCCCAGTTCCGCCCATTCTCCGCCCCATGGCTGACTAATTTTTTTTATTTATGCAGAGGCCGA
GGCCGCCTCGGCCTCTGAGCTATTCCAGAAGTAGTGAGGAGGCTTTTTTGGAGGCCTAGGCTTTTGCAAA
GATCGATCAAGAGACAGGATGAGGATCGTTTCGCATGATTGAACAAGATGGATTGCACGCAGGTTCTCCG
GCCGCTTGGGTGGAGAGGCTATTCGGCTATGACTGGGCACAACAGACAATCGGCTGCTCTGATGCCGCCG
TGTTCCGGCTGTCAGCGCAGGGGCGCCCGGTTCTTTTTGTCAAGACCGACCTGTCCGGTGCCCTGAATGA
ACTGCAAGACGAGGCAGCGCGGCTATCGTGGCTGGCCACGACGGGCGTTCCTTGCGCAGCTGTGCTCGAC
GTTGTCACTGAAGCGGGAAGGGACTGGCTGCTATTGGGCGAAGTGCCGGGGCAGGATCTCCTGTCATCTC
ACCTTGCTCCTGCCGAGAAAGTATCCATCATGGCTGATGCAATGCGGCGGCTGCATACGCTTGATCCGGC
TACCTGCCCATTCGACCACCAAGCGAAACATCGCATCGAGCGAGCACGTACTCGGATGGAAGCCGGTCTT
GTCGATCAGGATGATCTGGACGAAGAGCATCAGGGGCTCGCGCCAGCCGAACTGTTCGCCAGGCTCAAGG
CGAGCATGCCCGACGGCGAGGATCTCGTCGTGACCCATGGCGATGCCTGCTTGCCGAATATCATGGTGGA
AAATGGCCGCTTTTCTGGATTCATCGACTGTGGCCGGCTGGGTGTGGCGGACCGCTATCAGGACATAGCG
TTGGCTACCCGTGATATTGCTGAAGAGCTTGGCGGCGAATGGGCTGACCGCTTCCTCGTGCTTTACGGTA
TCGCCGCTCCCGATTCGCAGCGCATCGCCTTCTATCGCCTTCTTGACGAGTTCTTCTGAGCGGGACTCTG
GGGTTCGAAATGACCGACCAAGCGACGCCCAACCTGCCATCACGAGATTTCGATTCCACCGCCGCCTTCT
ATGAAAGGTTGGGCTTCGGAATCGTTTTCCGGGACGCCGGCTGGATGATCCTCCAGCGCGGGGATCTCAT
GCTGGAGTTCTTCGCCCACCCTAGGGGGAGGCTAACTGAAACACGGAAGGAGACAATACCGGAAGGAACC
CGCGCTATGACGGCAATAAAAAGACAGAATAAAACGCACGGTGTTGGGTCGTTTGTTCATAAACGCGGGG
TTCGGTCCCAGGGCTGGCACTCTGTCGATACCCCACCGAGACCCCATTGGGGCCAATACGCCCGCGTTTC
TTCCTTTTCCCCACCCCACCCCCCAAGTTCGGGTGAAGGCCCAGGGCTCGCAGCCAACGTCGGGGCGGCA
GGCCCTGCCATAGCCTCAGGTTACTCATATATACTTTAGATTGATTTAAAACTTCATTTTTAATTTAAAA
GGATCTAGGTGAAGATCCTTTTTGATAATCTCATGACCAAAATCCCTTAACGTGAGTTTTCGTTCCACTG
AGCGTCAGACCCCGTAGAAAAGATCAAAGGATCTTCTTGAGATCCTTTTTTTCTGCGCGTAATCTGCTGC
TTGCAAACAAAAAAACCACCGCTACCAGCGGTGGTTTGTTTGCCGGATCAAGAGCTACCAACTCTTTTTC
CGAAGGTAACTGGCTTCAGCAGAGCGCAGATACCAAATACTGTTCTTCTAGTGTAGCCGTAGTTAGGCCA
CCACTTCAAGAACTCTGTAGCACCGCCTACATACCTCGCTCTGCTAATCCTGTTACCAGTGGCTGCTGCC
AGTGGCGATAAGTCGTGTCTTACCGGGTTGGACTCAAGACGATAGTTACCGGATAAGGCGCAGCGGTCGG
GCTGAACGGGGGGTTCGTGCACACAGCCCAGCTTGGAGCGAACGACCTACACCGAACTGAGATACCTACA
GCGTGAGCTATGAGAAAGCGCCACGCTTCCCGAAGGGAGAAAGGCGGACAGGTATCCGGTAAGCGGCAGG
GTCGGAACAGGAGAGCGCACGAGGGAGCTTCCAGGGGGAAACGCCTGGTATCTTTATAGTCCTGTCGGGT
TTCGCCACCTCTGACTTGAGCGTCGATTTTTGTGATGCTCGTCAGGGGGGCGGAGCCTATGGAAAAACGC
CAGCAACGCGGCCTTTTTACGGTTCCTGGCCTTTTGCTGGCCTTTTGCTCACATGTTCTTTCCTGCGTTA
TCCCCTGATTCTGTGGATAACCGTATTACCGCCATGCATTAGT
