>Addgene plasmid #112056 | ACTB-(A)2x | depositor partial sequence | sequence record 210863 | ACTB sequence, includes 5' and 3' NheI cut sites
GCTAGCATGGATGATGATATCGCCGCGCTCGTCGTCGACAACGGCTCCGGCATGTGCAAGGCCGGCTTCG
CGGGCGACGATGCCCCCCGGGCCGTCTTCCCCTCCATCGTGGGGCGCCCCAGGCACCAGGGCGTGATGGT
GGGCATGGGTCAGAAGGATTCCTATGTGGGCGACGAGGCCCAGAGCAAGAGAGGCATCCTCACCCTGAAG
TACCCCATCGAGCACGGCATCGTCACCAACTGGGACGACATGGAGAAAATCTGGCACCACACCTTCTACA
ATGAGCTGCGTGTGGCTCCCGAGGAGCACCCCGTGCTGCTGACCGAGGCCCCCCTGAACCCCAAGGCCAA
CCGCGAGAAGATGACCCAGATCATGTTTGAGACCTTCAACACCCCAGCCATGTACGTTGCTATCCAGGCT
GTGCTATCCCTGTACGCCTCTGGCCGTACCACTGGCATCGTGATGGACTCCGGTGACGGGGTCACCCACA
CTGTGCCCATCTACGAGGGGTATGCCCTCCCCCATGCCATCCTGCGTCTGGACCTGGCTGGCCGGGACCT
GACTGACTACCTCATGAAGATCCTCACCGAGCGCGGCTACAGCTTCACCACCACGGCCGAGCGGGAAATC
GTGCGTGACATTAAGGAGAAGCTGTGCTACGTCGCCCTGGACTTCGAGCAAGAGATGGCCACGGCTGCTT
CCAGCTCCTCCCTGGAGAAGAGCTACGAGCTGCCTGACGGCCAGGTCATCACCATTGGCAATGAGCGGTT
CCGCTGCCCTGAGGCACTCTTCCAGCCTTCCTTCCTGGGCATGGAGTCCTGTGGCATCCACGAAACTACC
TTCAACTCCATCATGAAGTGTGACGTGGACATCCGCAAAGACCTGTACGCCAACACAGTGCTGTCTGGCG
GCACCACCATGTACCCTGGCATTGCCGACAGGATGCAGAAGGAGATCACTGCCCTGGCACCCAGCACAAT
GAAGATCAAGATCATTGCTCCTCCTGAGCGCAAGTACTCCGTGTGGATCGGCGGCTCCATCCTGGCCTCG
CTGTCCACCTTCCAGCAGATGTGGATCAGCAAGCAGGAGTATGACGAGTCCGGCCCCTCCATCGTCCACC
GCAAATGCTTCTAGGCTAGC
