>Addgene plasmid #112056 | ACTB-(A)2x | depositor partial sequence | sequence record 210864 | 2 copies of Riboglow (variant A)
GGTACCGGCCTAAAAGCGTAGTGGGAAAGTGACGTGAAATTCGTCCAGATTACTTGATACGGTTATACTC
CGAATGCCACCTAGGCCATACAACGAGCAAGGAGACTCAGGTACCGGCCTAAAAGCGTAGTGGGAAAGTG
ACGTGAAATTCGTCCAGATTACTTGATACGGTTATACTCCGAATGCCACCTAGGCCATACAACGAGCAAG
GAGACTCAGGATCC
